Addgene plasmid #49614: EGFP-Rab35N120I
Purpose: expresses EGFP-Rab35N120I in mammalian cells
Depositing lab: Marci Scidmore. Depositing organization: Cornell University.
Backbone
  Vector backbone: EGFP C2
  Backbone manufacturer: Clontech
  Backbone size w/o insert (bp): 4700
  Total vector size (bp): 5300
  Vector type: Mammalian Expression
  Selectable markers: Neomycin (select with G418)
Growth in bacteria
  Bacterial resistance: Kanamycin, 50 μg/mL
  Growth temperature: 37°C
  Growth strain: DH5alpha
  Copy number: High Copy
Gene/Insert
  Gene/Insert name: Rab35
  Species: H. sapiens (human)
  Insert size (bp): 600
  Mutation: Asparagine 120 to Isoleucine
  GenBank ID: AF498960
  Entrez Gene: RAB35 (a.k.a. H-ray, RAB1C, RAY)
  Promoter: CMV
  Tag / fusion protein: EGFP (N terminal on insert)
  Cloning method: Restriction Enzyme; 5′ cloning site EcoRI (not destroyed); 3′ cloning site XhoI/SalI (destroyed during cloning)
  Sequencing primers: 5′ EGFP C (CATGGTCCTGCTGGAGTTCGTG)
Resource information
  A portion of this plasmid was derived from a plasmid made by: Rab35 derived from pCDNA3.1+HA-Rab35 purchased from Missouri S&T cDNA Resource Center
Terms and licenses: Academic/Nonprofit Terms; Industry Terms: Not Available to Industry
How to cite: EGFP-Rab35N120I was a gift from Marci Scidmore (Addgene plasmid # 49614)
