[The description below was written by a language model from this plasmid's Addgene catalogue record and pLannotate feature annotations shown in this document.]
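Description:
EGFP-Rab35N120I is a mammalian expression plasmid of about 5.3 kb built on the Clontech EGFP C2 backbone. It produces human Rab35 carrying an asparagine-to-isoleucine substitution at position 120, fused at its N terminus to EGFP. The CMV immediate early enhancer and promoter drive a single open reading frame in which the EGFP coding sequence is followed by a short stretch of residual multiple cloning site and then the roughly 600 bp RAB35 coding sequence. The transcript is terminated by the SV40 polyadenylation signal. The Rab35 fragment came from an HA-Rab35 cDNA clone and was inserted by restriction cloning, with the EcoRI site at the 5′ junction retained and the XhoI/SalI junction at the 3′ end destroyed.

The plasmid replicates in E. coli at high copy from a ColE1/pUC-type origin, and it also carries an f1 phage origin. A single Tn5 aminoglycoside phosphotransferase gene (NeoR/KanR) provides selection in both hosts. A bacterial bla-type promoter expresses it for kanamycin resistance, and the adjacent SV40 enhancer/early promoter, paired with the HSV TK polyadenylation signal, expresses it in mammalian cells for G418 selection. The short large T antigen, ble and bGH poly(A) annotations are fragmentary matches in backbone sequence and are not functional cassettes.

Rab35 is a small GTPase that cycles between GDP- and GTP-bound states and regulates endocytic membrane trafficking. The record does not state the functional consequence of N120I. The stated purpose is simply expression of the EGFP-tagged mutant in mammalian cells, which would allow its localisation to be followed by fluorescence and its effects compared with other Rab35 forms.
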