Features (pLannotate 1.2.2; 16 found; start..end, strand, type, name):
     61..364     +  enhancer       CMV enhancer: human cytomegalovirus immediate early enhancer
    365..568     +  promoter       CMV promoter: human cytomegalovirus (CMV) immediate early promoter
    613..1329    +  CDS            EGFP: EGFP is a basic (constitutively fluorescent) green fluorescent protein published in 1996, derived from Aequorea victoria. It is reported to be a rapidly-maturing weak dimer with moderate acid sensitivity.
   1335..1368    +  misc_feature   MCS (fragment): multiple cloning site
   1369..1971    +  CDS            RAB35: RAB35_HUMAN - Also known as RAB1C, RAY. Experimental evidence at protein level: Swiss-Prot protein existence level 1. The small GTPases Rab are key regulators of intracellular membrane trafficking, from the formation of transport vesicles to their fusion with membranes. Rabs cycle between an inactive GDP-bound form and an active GTP-bound form that is able to recruit to membranes different sets of downstream effectors directly responsible for vesicle formation, movement, tethering and fusion. That Rab is involved in the process of endocytosis and is an essential rate-limiting regulator of the
   1976..2001    +  misc_feature   MCS (fragment): multiple cloning site
   2018..2102    +  CDS            large T antigen (fragment): large T antigen from SV40 (simian virus 40)
   2125..2246    +  polyA_signal   SV40 poly(A) signal: SV40 polyadenylation signal
   2280..2708    -  rep_origin     f1 ori (sequence partly withheld): f1 bacteriophage origin of replication; arrow indicates direction of (+) strand synthesis
   2735..2839    +  promoter       AmpR promoter: bla
   2841..3198    +  promoter       SV40 promoter: SV40 enhancer and early promoter
   3233..4027    +  CDS            NeoR/KanR: aminoglycoside phosphotransferase from Tn5; aph(3')-II (or nptII); confers resistance to neomycin, kanamycin, and G418 (Geneticin®)
   4048..4200    +  CDS            ble (fragment): BLE_KLEPN - Experimental evidence at protein level: Swiss-Prot protein existence level 1. Binding protein with a strong affinity to the bleomycin family of antibiotics. Binds to CL990; an antimitotic-antibiotic compound. From Klebsiella pneumoniae.
   4259..4306    +  polyA_signal   HSV TK poly(A) signal: herpes simplex virus thymidine kinase polyadenylation signal (Cole and Stacy, 1985)
   4397..4413    -  polyA_signal   bGH poly(A) signal (fragment): bovine growth hormone polyadenylation signal
   4635..5223    +  rep_origin     ori: high-copy-number ColE1/pMB1/pBR322/pUC origin of replication
>Addgene plasmid #49614 | EGFP-Rab35N120I | depositor full sequence | sequence record 74255 | EGFP-Rab35N120I sequence 5337 bps
TAGTTATTAATAGTAATCAATTACGGGGTCATTAGTTCATAGCCCATATATGGAGTTCCGCGTTACATAA
CTTACGGTAAATGGCCCGCCTGGCTGACCGCCCAACGACCCCCGCCCATTGACGTCAATAATGACGTATG
TTCCCATAGTAACGCCAATAGGGACTTTCCATTGACGTCAATGGGTGGAGTATTTACGGTAAACTGCCCA
CTTGGCAGTACATCAAGTGTATCATATGCCAAGTACGCCCCCTATTGACGTCAATGACGGTAAATGGCCC
GCCTGGCATTATGCCCAGTACATGACCTTATGGGACTTTCCTACTTGGCAGTACATCTACGTATTAGTCA
TCGCTATTACCATGGTGATGCGGTTTTGGCAGTACATCAATGGGCGTGGATAGCGGTTTGACTCACGGGG
ATTTCCAAGTCTCCACCCCATTGACGTCAATGGGAGTTTGTTTTGGCACCAAAATCAACGGGACTTTCCA
AAATGTCGTAACAACTCCGCCCCATTGACGCAAATGGGCGGTAGGCGTGTACGGTGGGAGGTCTATATAA
GCAGAGCTGGTTTAGTGAACCGTCAGATCCGCTAGCGCTACCGGTCGCCACCATGGTGAGCAAGGGCGAG
GAGCTGTTCACCGGGGTGGTGCCCATCCTGGTCGAGCTGGACGGCGACGTAAACGGCCACAAGTTCAGCG
TGTCCGGCGAGGGCGAGGGCGATGCCACCTACGGCAAGCTGACCCTGAAGTTCATCTGCACCACCGGCAA
GCTGCCCGTGCCCTGGCCCACCCTCGTGACCACCCTGACCTACGGCGTGCAGTGCTTCAGCCGCTACCCC
GACCACATGAAGCAGCACGACTTCTTCAAGTCCGCCATGCCCGAAGGCTACGTCCAGGAGCGCACCATCT
TCTTCAAGGACGACGGCAACTACAAGACCCGCGCCGAGGTGAAGTTCGAGGGCGACACCCTGGTGAACCG
CATCGAGCTGAAGGGCATCGACTTCAAGGAGGACGGCAACATCCTGGGGCACAAGCTGGAGTACAACTAC
AACAGCCACAACGTCTATATCATGGCCGACAAGCAGAAGAACGGCATCAAGGTGAACTTCAAGATCCGCC
ACAACATCGAGGACGGCAGCGTGCAGCTCGCCGACCACTACCAGCAGAACACCCCCATCGGCGACGGCCC
CGTGCTGCTGCCCGACAACCACTACCTGAGCACCCAGTCCGCCCTGAGCAAAGACCCCAACGAGAAGCGC
GATCACATGGTCCTGCTGGAGTTCGTGACCGCCGCCGGGATCACTCTCGGCATGGACGAGCTGTACAAGT
CCGGCCGGACTCAGATCTCGAGCTCAAGCTTCGAATTCATGGCCCGGGACTACGACCACCTCTTCAAGCT
GCTCATCATCGGCGACAGCGGTGTGGGCAAGAGCAGTTTACTGTTGCGTTTTGCAGACAACACTTTCTCA
GGCAGCTACATCACCACGATCGGAGTGGATTTCAAGATCCGGACCGTGGAGATCAACGGGGAGAAGGTGA
AGCTGCAGATCTGGGACACAGCGGGGCAGGAGCGCTTCCGCACCATCACCTCCACGTATTATCGGGGGAC
CCACGGGGTCATTGTGGTTTACGACGTCACCAGTGCCGAGTCCTTTGTCAACGTCAAGCGGTGGCTTCAC
GAAATCAACCAGAACTGTGATGATGTGTGCCGAATATTAGTGGGTATTAAGAATGACGACCCTGAGCGGA
AGGTGGTGGAGACGGAAGATGCCTACAAATTCGCCGGGCAGATGGGCATCCAGTTGTTCGAGACCAGCGC
CAAGGAGAATGTCAACGTGGAAGAGATGTTCAACTGCATCACGGAGCTGGTCCTCCGAGCAAAGAAAGAC
AACCTGGCAAAACAGCAGCAGCAACAACAGAACGATGTGGTGAAGCTCACGAAGAACAGTAAACGAAAGA
AACGCTGCTGCTAACTCGACGGTACCGCGGGCCCGGGATCCACCGGATCTAGATAACTGATCATAATCAG
CCATACCACATTTGTAGAGGTTTTACTTGCTTTAAAAAACCTCCCACACCTCCCCCTGAACCTGAAACAT
AAAATGAATGCAATTGTTGTTGTTAACTTGTTTATTGCAGCTTATAATGGTTACAAATAAAGCAATAGCA
TCACAAATTTCACAAATAAAGCATTTTTTTCACTGCATTCTAGTTGTGGTTTGTCCAAACTCATCAATGT
ATCTTAACGCGTAAATTGTAAGCGTTAATATTTTGTTAAAATTCGCGTTAAATTTTTGTTAAATCAGCTC
ATTTTTTAACCAATAGGCCGAAATCGGCAAAATCCCTTATAAATCAAAAGAATAGACCGAGATAGGGT
[37 nt withheld, positions 2379-2415]
AAAGAACGTGGACTCCAACGTCAAAGG
[49 nt withheld, positions 2443-2491]
T
[91 nt withheld, positions 2493-2583]
G
[124 nt withheld, positions 2585-2708]
CAGGTGGCACTTTTCGGGGAAATGTGCGCGGAACCCCTATTTGTTTATTTTTCTAAATACATTCAAATAT
GTATCCGCTCATGAGACAATAACCCTGATAAATGCTTCAATAATATTGAAAAAGGAAGAGTCCTGAGGCG
GAAAGAACCAGCTGTGGAATGTGTGTCAGTTAGGGTGTGGAAAGTCCCCAGGCTCCCCAGCAGGCAGAAG
TATGCAAAGCATGCATCTCAATTAGTCAGCAACCAGGTGTGGAAAGTCCCCAGGCTCCCCAGCAGGCAGA
AGTATGCAAAGCATGCATCTCAATTAGTCAGCAACCATAGTCCCGCCCCTAACTCCGCCCATCCCGCCCC
TAACTCCGCCCAGTTCCGCCCATTCTCCGCCCCATGGCTGACTAATTTTTTTTATTTATGCAGAGGCCGA
GGCCGCCTCGGCCTCTGAGCTATTCCAGAAGTAGTGAGGAGGCTTTTTTGGAGGCCTAGGCTTTTGCAAA
GATCGATCAAGAGACAGGATGAGGATCGTTTCGCATGATTGAACAAGATGGATTGCACGCAGGTTCTCCG
GCCGCTTGGGTGGAGAGGCTATTCGGCTATGACTGGGCACAACAGACAATCGGCTGCTCTGATGCCGCCG
TGTTCCGGCTGTCAGCGCAGGGGCGCCCGGTTCTTTTTGTCAAGACCGACCTGTCCGGTGCCCTGAATGA
ACTGCAAGACGAGGCAGCGCGGCTATCGTGGCTGGCCACGACGGGCGTTCCTTGCGCAGCTGTGCTCGAC
GTTGTCACTGAAGCGGGAAGGGACTGGCTGCTATTGGGCGAAGTGCCGGGGCAGGATCTCCTGTCATCTC
ACCTTGCTCCTGCCGAGAAAGTATCCATCATGGCTGATGCAATGCGGCGGCTGCATACGCTTGATCCGGC
TACCTGCCCATTCGACCACCAAGCGAAACATCGCATCGAGCGAGCACGTACTCGGATGGAAGCCGGTCTT
GTCGATCAGGATGATCTGGACGAAGAGCATCAGGGGCTCGCGCCAGCCGAACTGTTCGCCAGGCTCAAGG
CGAGCATGCCCGACGGCGAGGATCTCGTCGTGACCCATGGCGATGCCTGCTTGCCGAATATCATGGTGGA
AAATGGCCGCTTTTCTGGATTCATCGACTGTGGCCGGCTGGGTGTGGCGGACCGCTATCAGGACATAGCG
TTGGCTACCCGTGATATTGCTGAAGAGCTTGGCGGCGAATGGGCTGACCGCTTCCTCGTGCTTTACGGTA
TCGCCGCTCCCGATTCGCAGCGCATCGCCTTCTATCGCCTTCTTGACGAGTTCTTCTGAGCGGGACTCTG
GGGTTCGAAATGACCGACCAAGCGACGCCCAACCTGCCATCACGAGATTTCGATTCCACCGCCGCCTTCT
ATGAAAGGTTGGGCTTCGGAATCGTTTTCCGGGACGCCGGCTGGATGATCCTCCAGCGCGGGGATCTCAT
GCTGGAGTTCTTCGCCCACCCTAGGGGGAGGCTAACTGAAACACGGAAGGAGACAATACCGGAAGGAACC
CGCGCTATGACGGCAATAAAAAGACAGAATAAAACGCACGGTGTTGGGTCGTTTGTTCATAAACGCGGGG
TTCGGTCCCAGGGCTGGCACTCTGTCGATACCCCACCGAGACCCCATTGGGGCCAATACGCCCGCGTTTC
TTCCTTTTCCCCACCCCACCCCCCAAGTTCGGGTGAAGGCCCAGGGCTCGCAGCCAACGTCGGGGCGGCA
GGCCCTGCCATAGCCTCAGGTTACTCATATATACTTTAGATTGATTTAAAACTTCATTTTTAATTTAAAA
GGATCTAGGTGAAGATCCTTTTTGATAATCTCATGACCAAAATCCCTTAACGTGAGTTTTCGTTCCACTG
AGCGTCAGACCCCGTAGAAAAGATCAAAGGATCTTCTTGAGATCCTTTTTTTCTGCGCGTAATCTGCTGC
TTGCAAACAAAAAAACCACCGCTACCAGCGGTGGTTTGTTTGCCGGATCAAGAGCTACCAACTCTTTTTC
CGAAGGTAACTGGCTTCAGCAGAGCGCAGATACCAAATACTGTCCTTCTAGTGTAGCCGTAGTTAGGCCA
CCACTTCAAGAACTCTGTAGCACCGCCTACATACCTCGCTCTGCTAATCCTGTTACCAGTGGCTGCTGCC
AGTGGCGATAAGTCGTGTCTTACCGGGTTGGACTCAAGACGATAGTTACCGGATAAGGCGCAGCGGTCGG
GCTGAACGGGGGGTTCGTGCACACAGCCCAGCTTGGAGCGAACGACCTACACCGAACTGAGATACCTACA
GCGTGAGCTATGAGAAAGCGCCACGCTTCCCGAAGGGAGAAAGGCGGACAGGTATCCGGTAAGCGGCAGG
GTCGGAACAGGAGAGCGCACGAGGGAGCTTCCAGGGGGAAACGCCTGGTATCTTTATAGTCCTGTCGGGT
TTCGCCACCTCTGACTTGAGCGTCGATTTTTGTGATGCTCGTCAGGGGGGCGGAGCCTATGGAAAAACGC
CAGCAACGCGGCCTTTTTACGGTTCCTGGCCTTTTGCTGGCCTTTTGCTCACATGTTCTTTCCTGCGTTA
TCCCCTGATTCTGTGGATAACCGTATTACCGCCATGCAT
