>Addgene plasmid #49614 | EGFP-Rab35N120I | addgene partial sequence | sequence record 76391 | EGFP-C 5'-CATGGTCCTGCTGGAGTTCGTG-3'
CTCTCGGCATGGACGAGCTGTACAAGTCCGGCCGGACTCAGATCTCGAGCTCAAGCTTCGAATTCATGGC
CCGGGACTACGACCACCTCTTCAAGCTGCTCATCATCGGCGACAGCGGTGTGGGCAAGAGCAGTTTACTG
TTGCGTTTTGCAGACAACACTTTCTCAGGCAGCTACATCACCACGATCGGAGTGGATTTCAAGATCCGGA
CCGTGGAGATCAACGGGGAGAAGGTGAAGCTGCAGATCTGGGACACAGCGGGGCAGGAGCGCTTCCGCAC
CATCACCTCCACGTATTATCGGGGGACCCACGGGGTCATTGTGGTTTACGACGTCACCAGTGCCGAGTCC
TTTGTCAACGTCAAGCGGTGGCTTCACGAAATCAACCAGAACTGTGATGATGTGTGCCGAATATTAGTGG
GTATTAAGAATGACGACCCTGAGCGGAAGGTGGTGGAGACGGAAGATGCCTACAAATTCGCCGGGCAGAT
GGGCATCCAGTTGTTCGAGACCAGCGCCAAGGAGAATGTCAACGTGGAAGAGATGTTCAACTGCATCACG
GAGCTGGTCCTCCGAGCAAAGAAAGACAACCTGGCAAAACAGCAGCAGCAACAACAGAACGATGTGGTGA
AGCTCACGAAGAACAGTAAACGAAAGAAACGCTGCTGCTAACTCGACGGTACCGCGGGCCCGGGATCCAC
CGGATCTAGATAACTGATCATAATCAGCCATACCACATTTGTAGAGGTTTTACTTGCTTTAAAAAACCTC
CCACACCTCCCCCTGAACCTGAAACATAAAATGAATGCAATTGTTGTTGTTAACTTGTTTATTGCAGCTT
ATAATGGTTACAAATAAAGCAATAGCATCACAAATTTCACAAATAAAGCATTTTTTTCACTGCATTCTAG
TTGTGGTTTGTCCAAACTCATCAATGTATCTTAACGCGTAAATTGTAAGCGTTAATATTTTGTTAAAATT
CGCGTTAA
